Addgene plasmid #20050: pSB819-PKR-hum-LYA
Depositing lab: Harmit Malik. Depositing organization: Fred Hutchinson Cancer Center. Publication: Protein kinase R reveals an evolutionary model for defeating viral mimicry. Elde NC, Child SJ, Geballe AP, Malik HS. Nature. 2009 Jan 22;457(7228):485-9. doi: 10.1038/nature07529. Epub 2008 Nov 30. PubMed 19043403.
Backbone
  Vector backbone: PSB819
  Backbone size w/o insert (bp): 6400
  Vector type: Yeast Expression
  Selectable markers: URA3
Growth in bacteria
  Bacterial resistance: Ampicillin, 100 μg/mL
  Growth temperature: 37°C
  Growth strain: DH5alpha
  Copy number: High Copy
Gene/Insert
  Gene/Insert name: Protein kinase R (alt name: EIF2AK2)
  Species: H. sapiens (human)
  Insert size (bp): 1656
  Mutation: F489Y, S492A
  GenBank ID: NM_002759
  Entrez Gene: EIF2AK2 (a.k.a. DYT33, EIF2AK1, LEUDEN, PKR, PPP1R83, PRKR)
  Cloning method: Restriction Enzyme; 5′ cloning site XhoI (not destroyed); 3′ cloning site NotI (not destroyed)
  Sequencing primers: 5′ n/a; 3′ M13R
Terms and licenses: Academic/Nonprofit Terms; Industry Terms: Not Available to Industry
How to cite: pSB819-PKR-hum-LYA was a gift from Harmit Malik (Addgene plasmid # 20050 ; http://n2t.net/addgene:20050 ; RRID:Addgene_20050)
