[The description below was written by a language model from this plasmid's Addgene catalogue record.]
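Description:
pSB819-PKR-hum-LYA is a yeast expression plasmid built on the pSB819 backbone (about 6.4 kb without insert). It carries the human protein kinase R coding sequence (PKR, gene symbol EIF2AK2) as an insert of roughly 1.66 kb. It works as a shuttle vector. In bacteria it is maintained at high copy under ampicillin selection, and in yeast the URA3 auxotrophic marker allows selection in uracil-deficient strains. The PKR open reading frame was placed between XhoI and NotI sites by restriction cloning, and both sites remain intact, so the insert can be excised or exchanged. The record does not state which promoter drives PKR expression in yeast, what type of yeast replication or integration element the backbone uses, or whether any epitope tag is present. No feature table is available to fill in these details.

The insert differs from the reference human sequence by two substitutions, F489Y and S492A. The record does not explain the "LYA" suffix in the name, though it appears to label this variant. PKR is an interferon-induced, double-stranded-RNA-activated kinase that phosphorylates the translation initiation factor eIF2α and thereby shuts down protein synthesis as an antiviral defence. Some viruses counter it with proteins that mimic its substrate. The associated publication concerns how PKR has evolved to defeat this viral mimicry. This suggests that the plasmid is one of a set of PKR variants used to test how particular residue changes affect kinase function or sensitivity to viral antagonists when expressed in yeast. The record itself does not describe the assay or the expected phenotype of this mutant.
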