>Addgene plasmid #20050 | pSB819-PKR-hum-LYA | addgene partial sequence | sequence record 25777 | 20050 with M13R
AAAAGCTGGAGCTCCACCGCGGTGGCGGCCGCCTAACGTNNNNNNNNNNNNNNNTCTCTGGGCTTTTCTT
CCACACAGTCAAGGTCCTTAGTATTTCAGATGTGTTAGGTCGATCCTCAGGTTTCTTTGAGAGTAATTTC
TGTAGAAGAGTTTTTTCTTTTTTATCAAATATATCTGAGATGATGCCATCCCGTAGGTCTGTGAAAAACT
TTGCTGTTTCATAAGCAGTGTCACATACATGAAGAAGTTCAGCAAGAATTAGCCCCAAAGCGTAGAGGTC
CACTTCCTTTCCATAGTCTTGCGAAGAAATCTGTTCTGGGCTCATGTATCGCAAAGTTCCCTTACTCCTT
GTTCGCTTTCCATCATTTTTCAGAGATGTTACAAGTCCAAAGTCTCCAATCTTTACTTGTTTTGTATCTA
CTAAGAATATATTACTTGGCTTAAGATCTCTATGAATTAATTTTTTTGAATGTATATAATCCACCCCTTT
TGTTATTTGTTCAAAGAGTTCCAAAGCCAAAACTTTGTCTAGTTTCTCGCCTCTTCNTTTTTCAATCCAT
TGTTCCAAGGTCCCTTTATCACAGAATTCCATTTGGATGAAAAGGCACNNAGTCTTTGACCTTGAACTAT
TTTNGCTGNTCTCAGGATCATAATCACTGCTCTCAAGAGAATCATCACTGGTCTCAGGANCATAATCAAN
TCCATNCCNNACAGCCCATTGTAGTGNACATATTTACATG
